Addgene plasmid #18352: T4 Lysozyme N53A C54A N55A G56A V57A I58A E62A
Depositing lab: Brian Matthews. Depositing organization: University of Oregon.
Backbone
  Vector backbone: pHS1403
  Backbone size w/o insert (bp): 5000
  Vector type: Bacterial Expression
Growth in bacteria
  Bacterial resistance: Ampicillin, 100 μg/mL
  Growth temperature: 37°C
  Growth strain: DH5alpha
  Copy number: High Copy
Gene/Insert
  Gene/Insert name: T4 Lysozyme (alt name: 7005A)
  Species: Bacteriophage T4
  Insert size (bp): 600
  Mutation: N53A C54A N55A G56A V57A I58A E62A
  GenBank ID: NP_049736
  Entrez Gene: e (a.k.a. T4p123)
  Cloning method: Restriction Enzyme; 5′ cloning site BamHI (not destroyed); 3′ cloning site HindIII (not destroyed)
  Sequencing primers: 5′ na; 3′ GGCGTATCACGAGGCCC
Terms and licenses: Academic/Nonprofit Terms; Industry Terms: Not Available to Industry
Depositor comments: The BamHI site is 27 bp from the ATG and the HindIII site is 115 bp from the stop.
How to cite: T4 Lysozyme N53A C54A N55A G56A V57A I58A E62A was a gift from Brian Matthews (Addgene plasmid # 18352 ; http://n2t.net/addgene:18352 ; RRID:Addgene_18352)
