[The description below was written by a language model from this plasmid's Addgene catalogue record.]
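Description:
T4 Lysozyme N53A C54A N55A G56A V57A I58A E62A is a bacterial expression plasmid built on the pHS1403 backbone (about 5 kb without insert) that carries a multiply substituted variant of bacteriophage T4 lysozyme, the product of phage gene e. It is maintained in E. coli as a high-copy plasmid under ampicillin selection. The record does not name the origin of replication or the promoter that drives expression, and no feature table is available to identify them.

The insert is roughly 600 bp and was cloned as a BamHI–HindIII fragment, with both sites preserved. According to the depositor's notes, the BamHI site lies 27 bp from the start codon and the HindIII site 115 bp from the stop codon, so the fragment includes short flanking untranslated sequence on either side of the coding region. No fusion tags or reporters are listed. The encoded protein carries seven alanine replacements: a contiguous run at positions 53 through 58 (N53A, C54A, N55A, G56A, V57A, I58A) plus E62A. The alternate insert name 7005A is also recorded.

The record does not state a specific purpose. Clustered alanine substitutions of this kind are generally used to ask how much a protein's folding, stability and structure depend on the identity of the side chains in a given segment, and T4 lysozyme is a widely used model protein for such studies. The construct would therefore be suited to producing the mutant protein in bacteria for purification and biophysical or structural characterisation alongside other lysozyme variants.
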