>Addgene plasmid #18352 | T4 Lysozyme N53A C54A N55A G56A V57A I58A E62A | addgene partial sequence | sequence record 24139 | 3primeUP
ANGAAAAGCCCGCTCATTAGGCGGGCTCAGATCTGCTCATGTTTGACAGCTTATCATCGATAAGCTTCGG
CAATAAATTCTTGATATGTTTTCATATGTTTCCTTTAAATATTTTAATTAGTAATTGTCTATTCAAGTAA
TTGTGAATATACTATCACAATTCCAAGAGAAAGTAAACAGCTTTATAGATTTTTATACGCGTCCCAAGTG
CCAGTTCTAAACGTTGTAATGACTCGTTTTGCGCGATTAGGTGTTTGATTATACCATCTACTTTTAGCTA
AGTTAACTGCTGCTTCATCCCAGCGTTTTTGTTGAAGCATACGTAAAGAGTTAGTAAATCCTGCCACACC
GGTTTCTCCCATTTGGAAAACCATATTAATCAATGCACAGCGACGAACCGCATCAAGAGAATCATAAACC
GGTTTTAATTTAGCATTTCTCAGAATTCCGCGAACAGCAGCATCAACATCCTGATTAAAGAGTTTTTCAG
CCGCATCTTTTGTAGCTGCAGCAGCGGCAGCACGCCCAATAGCTTTATCTAATTCAGATTTAGCAGCATT
AAGTGATGGACTTTTTGTAAGCAAATGACCGATGCCAATAGTGTAATAGCCTTCTGTGTCTTTATAGATT
TTAAGTCTAAGACCTTCATCTATACGTAACATTTCAAATATATTCATAATACCTCCTAAGCATCGATGGA
TCCTGTTTCCTGTGTGAAATTGTTATCCGCTCACAATTCCACACATTATACGAGCCGATGATTAATTGTC
AACAGGGGGATGGGGAGTAAGCTGATCCTGTTTCCTGTGTGAAATTGTTATCCGCTCACAATTCCACACA
TTATACGAGCCGATGATTAATTGTCAACAGGGGGATGGGGAGTAAGCTCATCGATGGATCGACCGGGTTT
CCCGGGGGGAAANTGGTTATCCNGCNCNCAATTCCCCNCATTNTACNANCCGGAAAGCNNAAAGGGNNAA
AGCCNGGGGGGNCCNAANGAGNGNNCNNAACTTACNTTAANTGNGTTGCGCNCNCGGNCCGCNTTNCNNN
CGGGAAACCNGNCNGGGCCNGGNNCCCNNCNAANGGGN
